>Addgene plasmid #135878 | D65_Ld_051210 | addgene full sequence | sequence record 274514 | Addgene NGS Result
GACATTGATTATTGACTAGTTATTAATAGTAATCAATTACGGGGTCATTAGTTCATAGCCCATATATGGA
GTTCCGCGTTACATAACTTACGGTAAATGGCCCGCCTGGCTGACCGCCCAACGACCCCCGCCCATTGACG
TCAATAATGACGTATGTTCCCATAGTAACGCCAATAGGGACTTTCCATTGACGTCAATGGGTGGAGTATT
TACGGTAAACTGCCCACTTGGCAGTACATCAAGTGTATCATATGCCAAGTCCGCCCCCTATTGACGTCAA
TGACGGTAAATGGCCCGCCTGGCATTATGCCCAGTACATGACCTTACGGGACTTTCCTACTTGGCAGTAC
ATCTACGTATTAGTCATCGCTATTACCATGGTGATGCGGTTTTGGCAGTACACCAATGGGCGTGGATAGC
GGTTTGACTCACGGGGATTTCCAAGTCTCCACCCCATTGACGTCAATGGGAGTTTGTTTTGGCACCAAAA
TCAACGGGACTTTCCAAAATGTCGTAATAACCCCGCCCCGTTGACGCAAATGGGCGGTAGGCGTGTACGG
TGGGAGGTCTATATAAGCAGAGCTCGTTTAGTGAACCGTCAGATCCTCACTCTCTTCCGCATCGCTGTCT
GCGAGGGCCAGCTGTTGGGCTCGCGGTTGAGGACAAACTCTTCGCGGTCTTTCCAGTACTCTTGGATCGG
AAACCCGTCGGCCTCCGAACGGTACTCCGCCACCGAGGGACCTGAGCGAGTCCGCATCGACCGGATCGGA
AAACCTCTCGAGAAAGGCGTCTAACCAGTCACAGTCGCAAGGTAGGCTGAGCACCGTGGCGGGCGGCAGC
GGGTGGCGGTCGGGGTTGTTTCTGGCGGAGGTGCTGCTGATGATGTAATTAAAGTAGGCGGTCTTGAGAC
GGCGGATGGTCGAGGTGAGGTGTGGCAGGCTTGAGATCCAGCTGTTGGGGTGAGTACTCCCTCTCAAAAG
CGGGCATTACTTCTGCGCTAAGATTGTCAGTTTCCAAAAACGAGGAGGATTTGATATTCACCTGGCCCGA
TCTGGCCATACACTTGAGTGACAATGACATCCACTTTGCCTTTCTCTCCACAGGTGTCCACTCCCAGGTC
CAAGTTTGCCACCATGGAGTTTCAGACCCAGGTACTCATGTCCCTGCTGCTCTGCATGTCTGGTGCGGCC
GCCGATACCATTACCGTAAACGCAGCAACACAAGCCTGGTTGAAGATGTGGATTAAATCAATTCCCAACT
TGCAGATCATTTGGCTGAACCCTAATATCTGCTCCAGAGCCGGCATTGAGTGCGTGTCTGCGACAAACAG
TATAAACATCCGACTCGACGGGGTCACGAGCACAGGCTTTAACTTTATAGGAACGCTTCCAGAAGTTGAC
TCTTCTATTGATGGTAATGAGCTGCAGATTACGTCCATTTCCGTCAGGGGTAAAGCGCGTTTTACGGGCA
CAATTCCAGCATCCTGGAGTAGAATCACGCGGCTTACGCGCCTGGATTTCAGTAGGACCCGGATGAGCGG
GCGCATTCCTGATGAGCTGGGGTCCCTGGCTACACTGGTAAGCGTGGATTTCTCCAATAGCTACTTTTGT
TATGGGCTCCCAAACTGGAATGCTAGCAGTATGCCTATGCTCAGCCAGGCTATCTTTACAAACAATAACA
TGCGGGGACCGTTCGCAAGCTCTTGGTCCACCTTCCCAGCATCACTCAAGCTGGACATCACCGGGAACAA
GCTTTGCGGATGTATGCCTTCATCATGGGACAGCAAGTCCAACCTCGTTGCGGCGGCTAAGGCTATGGAC
GCAGGAACTGTATCCAACTGTTTCAGGTCTTGTAACAGCGCATCTTTGAGCTACTGCCCGGCACCCCCTA
CCGGCGGCGCGCCCGGCAGCCTGCACCACATCCTGGACGCCCAGAAGATGCTGTGGAACCACAGGGACAG
GAACCTGCCTCCTCTGGCCCCTCTGGGCCCCCACCACCATCACCACCATTGAGTCTAGACACGTGATTAA
TTAAGGATCCCCCGACCTCGACCTCTGGCTAATAAAGGAAATTTATTTTCATTGCAATAGTGTGTTGGAA
TTTTTTGTGTCTCTCACTCGGAAGGACATATGGGAGGGCAAATCATTTGGTCGAGATCCCTCGGAGATCT
CTAGCTAGAGGATCGATCCCCGCCCCGGACGAACTAAACCTGACTACGACATCTCTGCCCCTTCTTCGCG
GGGCAGTGCATGTAATCCCTTCAGTTGGTTGGTACAACTTGCCAACTGGGCCCTGTTCCACATGTGACAC
GGGGGGGGACCAAACACAAAGGGGTTCTCTGACTGTAGTTGACATCCTTATAAATGGATGTGCACATTTG
CCAACACTGAGTGGCTTTCATCCTGGAGCAGACTTTGCAGTCTGTGGACTGCAACACAACATTGCCTTTA
TGTGTAACTCTTGGCTGAAGCTCTTACACCAATGCTGGGGGACATGTACCTCCCAGGGGCCCAGGAAGAC
TACGGGAGGCTACACCAACGTCAATCAGAGGGGCCTGTGTAGCTACCGATAAGCGGACCCTCAAGAGGGC
ATTAGCAATAGTGTTTATAAGGCCCCCTTGTTAACCCTAAACGGGTAGCATATGCTTCCCGGGTAGTAGT
ATATACTATCCAGACTAACCCTAATTCAATAGCATATGTTACCCAACGGGAAGCATATGCTATCGAATTA
GGGTTAGTAAAAGGGTCCTAAGGAACAGCGATATCTCCCACCCCATGAGCTGTCACGGTTTTATTTACAT
GGGGTCAGGATTCCACGAGGGTAGTGAACCATTTTAGTCACAAGGGCAGTGGCTGAAGATCAAGGAGCGG
GCAGTGAACTCTCCTGAATCTTCGCCTGCTTCTTCATTCTCCTTCGTTTAGCTAATAGAATAACTGCTGA
GTTGTGAACAGTAAGGTGTATGTGAGGTGCTCGAAAACAAGGTTTCAGGTGACGCCCCCAGAATAAAATT
TGGACGGGGGGTTCAGTGGTGGCATTGTGCTATGACACCAATATAACCCTCACAAACCCCTTGGGCAATA
AATACTAGTGTAGGAATGAAACATTCTGAATATCTTTAACAATAGAAATCCATGGGGTGGGGACAAGCCG
TAAAGACTGGATGTCCATCTCACACGAATTTATGGCTATGGGCAACACATAATCCTAGTGCAATATGATA
CTGGGGTTATTAAGATGTGTCCCAGGCAGGGACCAAGACAGGTGAACCATGTTGTTACACTCTATTTGTA
ACAAGGGGAAAGAGAGTGGACGCCGACAGCAGCGGACTCCACTGGTTGTCTCTAACACCCCCGAAAATTA
AACGGGGCTCCACGCCAATGGGGCCCATAAACAAAGACAAGTGGCCACTCTTTTTTTTGAAATTGTGGAG
TGGGGGCACGCGTCAGCCCCCACACGCCGCCCTGCGGTTTTGGACTGTAAAATAAGGGTGTAATAACTTG
GCTGATTGTAACCCCGCTAACCACTGCGGTCAAACCACTTGCCCACAAAACCACTAATGGCACCCCGGGG
AATACCTGCATAAGTAGGTGGGCGGGCCAAGATAGGGGCGCGATTGCTGCGATCTGGAGGACAAATTACA
CACACTTGCGCCTGAGCGCCAAGCACAGGGTTGTTGGTCCTCATATTCACGAGGTCGCTGAGAGCACGGT
GGGCTAATGTTGCCATGGGTAGCATATACTACCCAAATATCTGGATAGCATATGCTATCCTAATCTATAT
CTGGGTAGCATAGGCTATCCTAATCTATATCTGGGTAGCATATGCTATCCTAATCTATATCTGGGTAGTA
TATGCTATCCTAATTTATATCTGGGTAGCATAGGCTATCCTAATCTATATCTGGGTAGCATATGCTATCC
TAATCTATATCTGGGTAGTATATGCTATCCTAATCTGTATCCGGGTAGCATATGCTATCCTAATAGAGAT
TAGGGTAGTATATGCTATCCTAATTTATATCTGGGTAGCATATACTACCCAAATATCTGGATAGCATATG
CTATCCTAATCTATATCTGGGTAGCATATGCTATCCTAATCTATATCTGGGTAGCATAGGCTATCCTAAT
CTATATCTGGGTAGCATATGCTATCCTAATCTATATCTGGGTAGTATATGCTATCCTAATTTATATCTGG
GTAGCATAGGCTATCCTAATCTATATCTGGGTAGCATATGCTATCCTAATCTATATCTGGGTAGTATATG
CTATCCTAATCTGTATCCGGGTAGCATATGCTATCCTCATGATAAGCTGTCAAACATGAGAATTTTCTTG
AAGACGAAAGGGCCTCGTGATACGCCTATTTTTATAGGTTAATGTCATGATAATAATGGTTTCTTAGACG
TCAGGTGGCACTTTTCGGGGAAATGTGCGCGGAACCCCTATTTGTTTATTTTTCTAAATACATTCAAATA
TGTATCCGCTCATGAGACAATAACCCTGATAAATGCTTCAATAATATTGAAAAAGGAAGAGTATGAGTAT
TCAACATTTCCGTGTCGCCCTTATTCCCTTTTTTGCGGCATTTTGCCTTCCTGTTTTTGCTCACCCAGAA
ACGCTGGTGAAAGTAAAAGATGCTGAAGATCAGTTGGGTGCACGAGTGGGTTACATCGAACTGGATCTCA
ACAGCGGTAAGATCCTTGAGAGTTTTCGCCCCGAAGAACGTTTTCCAATGATGAGCACTTTTAAAGTTCT
GCTATGTGGCGCGGTATTATCCCGTGTTGACGCCGGGCAAGAGCAACTCGGTCGCCGCATACACTATTCT
CAGAATGACTTGGTTGAGTACTCACCAGTCACAGAAAAGCATCTTACGGATGGCATGACAGTAAGAGAAT
TATGCAGTGCTGCCATAACCATGAGTGATAACACTGCGGCCAACTTACTTCTGACAACGATCGGAGGACC
GAAGGAGCTAACCGCTTTTTTGCACAACATGGGGGATCATGTAACTCGCCTTGATCGTTGGGAACCGGAG
CTGAATGAAGCCATACCAAACGACGAGCGTGACACCACGATGCCTGCAGCAATGGCAACAACGTTGCGCA
AACTATTAACTGGCGAACTACTTACTCTAGCTTCCCGGCAACAATTAATAGACTGGATGGAGGCGGATAA
AGTTGCAGGACCACTTCTGCGCTCGGCCCTTCCGGCTGGCTGGTTTATTGCTGATAAATCTGGAGCCGGT
GAGCGTGGGTCTCGCGGTATCATTGCAGCACTGGGGCCAGATGGTAAGCCCTCCCGTATCGTAGTTATCT
ACACGACGGGGAGTCAGGCAACTATGGATGAACGAAATAGACAGATCGCTGAGATAGGTGCCTCACTGAT
TAAGCATTGGTAACTGTCAGACCAAGTTTACTCATATATACTTTAGATTGATTTAAAACTTCATTTTTAA
TTTAAAAGGATCTAGGTGAAGATCCTTTTTGATAATCTCATGACCAAAATCCCTTAACGTGAGTTTTCGT
TCCACTGAGCGTCAGACCCCGTAGAAAAGATCAAAGGATCTTCTTGAGATCCTTTTTTTCTGCGCGTAAT
CTGCTGCTTGCAAACAAAAAAACCACCGCTACCAGCGGTGGTTTGTTTGCCGGATCAAGAGCTACCAACT
CTTTTTCCGAAGGTAACTGGCTTCAGCAGAGCGCAGATACCAAATACTGTTCTTCTAGTGTAGCCGTAGT
TAGGCCACCACTTCAAGAACTCTGTAGCACCGCCTACATACCTCGCTCTGCTAATCCTGTTACCAGTGGC
TGCTGCCAGTGGCGATAAGTCGTGTCTTACCGGGTTGGACTCAAGACGATAGTTACCGGATAAGGCGCAG
CGGTCGGGCTGAACGGGGGGTTCGTGCACACAGCCCAGCTTGGAGCGAACGACCTACACCGAACTGAGAT
ACCTACAGCGTGAGCTATGAGAAAGCGCCACGCTTCCCGAAGGGAGAAAGGCGGACAGGTATCCGGTAAG
CGGCAGGGTCGGAACAGGAGAGCGCACGAGGGAGCTTCCAGGGGGAAACGCCTGGTATCTTTATAGTCCT
GTCGGGTTTCGCCACCTCTGACTTGAGCGTCGATTTTTGTGATGCTCGTCAGGGGGGCGGAGCCTATGGA
AAAACGCCAGCAACGCGGCCTTTTTACGGTTCCTGGCCTTTTGCTGGCCTTTTGCTCACATGTTCTTTCC
TGCGTTATCCCCTGATTCTGTGGATAACCGTATTACCGCCTTTGAGTGAGCTGATACCGCTCGCCGCAGC
CGAACGACCGAGCGCAGCGAGTCAGTGAGCGAGGAAGCGGAAGAGCGCCCAATACGCAAACCGCCTCTCC
CCGCGCGTTGGCCGATTCATTAATGCAGCTGGCACGACAGGTTTCCCGACTGGAAAGCGGGCAGTGAGCG
CAACGCAATTAATGTGAGTTAGCTCACTCATTAGGCACCCCAGGCTTTACACTTTATGCTTCCGGCTCGT
ATGTTGTGTGGAATTGTGAGCGGATAACAATTTCACACAGGAAACAGCTATGACCATGATTACGCCAAGC
TCTAGCTAGAGGTCGACCAATTCTCATGTTTGACAGCTTATCATCGCAGATCCGGGCAACGTTGTTGCCA
TTGCTGCAGGCGCAGAACTGGTAGGTATGGAAGATCTATACATTGAATCAATATTGGCAATTAGCCATAT
TAGTCATTGGTTATATAGCATAAATCAATATTGGCTATTGGCCATTGCATACGTTGTATCTATATCATAA
TATGTACATTTATATTGGCTCATGTCCAATATGACCGCCATGTT
Features (pLannotate 1.2.2; 17 found; start..end, strand, type, name):
      1..380     +  enhancer       CMV enhancer: human cytomegalovirus immediate early enhancer
    382..581     +  promoter       CMV promoter: human cytomegalovirus (CMV) immediate early promoter
    649..687     +  misc_feature   Ad SA (fragment): adenovirus major late transcript splice acceptor (Friedrich and Soriano, 1991)
    720..929     -  CDS            PTP (fragment): TERM_ADE02 - Experimental evidence at protein level: Swiss-Prot protein existence level 1. Protein covalently bound to the viral DNA that acts as a primer for viral genomic replication by DNA strand displacement. Assembles on the viral origin of replication in an initiation complex with viral polymerase, DBP, host NFIA and host POU2F1/OCT1. During initiation, the polymerase covalently couples the first dCTP with Ser- 580 of pTP. The terminal protein stimulates the template activity over 20 fold compared to protein-free templates. Neo-synthesized viral genomes are linked to two preterminal prot
    960..1049    +  intron         chimeric intron (fragment): chimera between introns from adenovirus and immunoglobulin heavy chain genes
   1068..1114    +  CDS            IgH signal sequence (fragment): signal sequence from the mouse immunoglobulin heavy chain variable region
   2061..2116    +  polyA_signal   β-globin poly(A) signal: rabbit β-globin polyadenylation signal (Gil and Proudfoot, 1987)
   2630..4311    -  rep_origin     oriP (fragment): Epstein-Barr virus oriP replication origin (Yates et al., 2000)
   4438..4542    +  promoter       AmpR promoter: bla
   4543..5403    +  CDS            AmpR: β-lactamase; bla; confers resistance to ampicillin, carbenicillin, and related antibiotics
   5574..6162    +  rep_origin     ori: high-copy-number ColE1/pMB1/pBR322/pUC origin of replication
   6345..6437    +  CDS            lacI (fragment): lac repressor; lacI; The lac repressor binds to the lac operator to inhibit transcription in E. coli. This inhibition can be relieved by adding lactose or isopropyl-β-D-thiogalactopyranoside (IPTG).
   6450..6471    +  protein_bind   CAP binding site: CAP binding activates transcription in the presence of cAMP. E. coli catabolite activator protein
   6486..6516    +  promoter       lac promoter: promoter for the E. coli lac operon
   6524..6540    +  protein_bind   lac operator: The lac repressor binds to the lac operator to inhibit transcription in E. coli. This inhibition can be relieved by adding lactose or isopropyl-β-D-thiogalactopyranoside (IPTG). lac repressor encoded by lacI
   6610..6626    +  promoter       tet promoter (fragment): E. coli promoter for tetracycline efflux protein gene
   6636..6661    -  CDS            bla(M) (fragment): β-lactamase lacking the signal sequence; bla(M); allows cytosolic expression of β-lactamase
