[The description below was written by a language model from this plasmid's Addgene catalogue record and pLannotate feature annotations shown in this document.]
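Description:
D65_Ld_051210 is a mammalian expression plasmid built on the pTT3 backbone for producing the soluble ectodomain of a Leishmania donovani surface antigen-like protein (LDPBK_051210) as a secreted recombinant protein. In bacteria it is maintained as a high-copy plasmid through a ColE1/pUC-type origin and selected with ampicillin via the β-lactamase gene. The backbone also carries a fragment of the Epstein-Barr virus oriP, which in cell lines supplying EBNA1 supports episomal retention and boosts yields in transient transfection. No mammalian selection marker is annotated.

The expression cassette is driven by the human cytomegalovirus immediate early enhancer and promoter. These are followed by adenovirus-derived leader and splice sequences and a chimeric intron fragment, elements that generally improve transcript processing and translation. The short hit to adenoviral preterminal protein on the opposite strand most likely reflects this adenoviral leader region rather than an expressed gene. A fragment of the mouse immunoglobulin heavy chain signal sequence sits immediately upstream of the cloning region and directs the product into the secretory pathway. The roughly 700 bp insert, together with its C-terminal biotinylation sequence and His tag described in the catalogue entry, is not itself annotated. It presumably occupies the unannotated interval between the signal sequence and the rabbit β-globin polyadenylation signal. The tags allow affinity purification and site-specific biotinylation for capture on streptavidin. The remaining lac, tet and bla fragments are cloning-vector remnants.

The plasmid appears to be one of a series of L. donovani cell surface and secreted protein constructs. It is intended for expressing the parasite ectodomain in mammalian cells.
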