Addgene plasmid #135878: D65_Ld_051210
Purpose: Expression of Leishmania donovani ectodomain in mammalian cells
Depositing lab: Gavin Wright. Depositing organization: Wellcome Sanger Institute. Publication: Systematic identification of genes encoding cell surface and secreted proteins that are essential for in vitro growth and infection in Leishmania donovani. Roberts AJ, Ong HB, Clare S, Brandt C, Harcourt K, Franssen SU, Cotton JA, Muller-Sienerth N, Wright GJ. PLoS Pathog. 2022 Feb 24;18(2):e1010364. doi: 10.1371/journal.ppat.1010364. eCollection 2022 Feb. PubMed 35202447.
Backbone
  Vector backbone: pTT3
  Backbone manufacturer: Yves Durocher, NRC
  Backbone size w/o insert (bp): 6132
  Vector type: Mammalian Expression
Growth in bacteria
  Bacterial resistance: Ampicillin, 100 μg/mL
  Growth temperature: 37°C
  Growth strain: DH5alpha
  Copy number: High Copy
Gene/Insert
  Gene/Insert name: surface antigen-like protein (alt name: LDPBK_051210)
  Species: Leishmania donovani
  Insert size (bp): 702
  Tag / fusion protein: biotinylation sequence and His tag (C terminal on insert)
  Cloning method: Unknown
Terms and licenses: Academic/Nonprofit Terms; Industry Terms: Not Available to Industry
How to cite: D65_Ld_051210 was a gift from Gavin Wright (Addgene plasmid # 135878 ; http://n2t.net/addgene:135878 ; RRID:Addgene_135878)
